>Addgene plasmid #192980 | pJLG029 | addgene full sequence | sequence record 378090 | Addgene NGS Result
CCAGGGGAAGCCGAAGTTTCCAAAAGGTCGTTGATCAAAGCTCGCCGCGTTGTTTCATCAAGCCTTACGG
TCACCGTAACCAGCAAATCAATATCACTGTGTGGCTTCAGGCCGCCATCCACTGCGGAGCCGTACAAATG
TACGGCCAGCAACGTCGGTTCGAGATGGCGCTCGATGACGCCAACTACCTCTGATAGTTGAGTCGATACT
TCGGCGATCACCGCTTCCCCCATGATGTTTAACTTTGTTTTAGGGCGACTGCCCTGCTGCGTAACATCGT
TGCTGCTCCATAACATCAAACATCGACCCACGGCGTAACGCGCTTGCTGCTTGGATGCCCGAGGCATAGA
CTGTACCCCAAAAAAACAGTCATAACAAGCCATGAAAACCGCCACTGCGCCGTTACCACCGCTGCGTTCG
GTCAAGGTTCTGGACCAGTTGCGTGAGCGCATACGCTACTTGCATTACAGCTTACGAACCGAACAGGCTT
ATGTCCACTGGGTTCGTGCCCGAATTGATCACAGGCAGCAACGCTCTGTCATCGTTACAATCAACATGCT
ACCCTCCGCGAGATCATCCGTGTTTCAAACCCGGCAGCTTAGTTGCCGTTCTTCCGAATAGCATCGGTAA
CATGAGCAAAGTCTGCCGCCTTACAACGGCTCTCCCGCTGACGCCGTCCCGGACTGATGGGCTGCCTGTA
TCGAGTGGTGATTTTGTGCCGAGCTGCCGGTCGGGGAGCTGTTGGCTGGCTGGTGGCAGGATATATTGTG
GTGTAAACAAATTGACGCTTAGACAACTTAATAACACATTGCGGACGTTTTTAATGTACTGAATTAACGC
CGAATTGAATTCGAGCTCGGTACCCGGGGATCCTCTAGATAATACGACTCACTATAGGGGAATTGTGAGC
GGATAACAATTCCCCGAGAGGATCCGCATGCGAGCTTGACTAGAAGGAGAAAAAATATGAAAAAGATTTG
GCTGGCGCTGGCTGGTTTAGTTTTAGCGTTTAGCGCATCGGCGGCGCAGTATGAACAGGCCGGGACAATT
GCCAAACCGCAGGGCAAACCGATATTAACCATATCCGGAAACATCACCAACACGAATGCCGAGGGTGCGG
CGCAGTTTGACCGCGACATGCTGGAAGCGCTCGGCATGGAGACGGTGGAGACGACGACGCCCTGGCATGA
TGGCCGTGTTCGCTTCGATGGTGTTTCGCTGGCAAAGCTGATGGATATCGTCGGCGCGAAGGGCACAAGC
GTCACGGCGGTCGCTCTCAACGATTATGTCAGTACGATACCGATTGAAGATTTTAAGAAATTTAACGTTA
TTCTGGCGATCAAGCTGGATGGCAATTACATGACAGTTCGCGAAAAAGGCCCGTTGTTCGTCATCTATCC
CTATGACAGCGACCCGGAGCTGCAGAAGCAGACGTATTATTCGCGGTCCGCATGGCAAGTTGCCAAACTG
ATAGTGGAACTCGAGGGTCCGGCTGGTCTGGACTACAAAGACCATGACGGTGATTATAAAGATCATGATA
TCGACTACAAAGATGACGACGATAAATAGTAAGCTTGGCTGTTTTGGCGGATGAGAGAAGATTTTCAGCC
TGATACAGATTAAATCAGAACGCAGAAGCGGTCTGATAAAACAGAATTTGCCTGGCGGCAGTAGCGCGGT
GGTCCCACCTGACCCCATGCCGAACTCAGAAGTGAAACGCCGTAGCGCCGATGGTAGTGTGGGGTCTCCC
CATGCGAGAGTAGGGAACTGCCAGGCATCAAATAAAACGAAAGGCTCAGTCGAAAGACTGGGCCTTTCGT
TTTATCTGTTGTTTGTCGGTGAACGCTCTCCTGAGTAGGACAAATCCGCCGGGAGCGGATTTGAACGTTG
CGAAGCAACGGCCCGGAGGGTGGCGGGCAGGACGCCCGCCATAAACTGCCAGGCATCAAATTAAGCAGAA
GGCCATCCTGACGGATGGCCTTTTTGCGTTTCTACAAACTCTCCTGCAGCCAAGCTTAATTAGATCCGGC
TGCTAACAAAGCCCGAAAGGAAGCTGAGTTGGCTGCTGCCACCGCTGAGCAATAACTAGCATAACCCCTT
GGGGCCTCTAAACGGGTCTTGAGGGGTTTTTTGTAATAACCGGGCAGGCCATGTCTGCCCGTATTTCGCG
TAAGGAAATCCATTATGTACTATTTACTTTGATCCAACCCCTCCGCTGCTATAGTGCAGTCGGCTTCTGA
CGTTCAGTGCAGCCGTCTTCTGAAAACGACATGTCGCACAAGTCCTAAGTTACGCGACAGGCTGCCGCCC
TGCCCTTTTCCTGGCGTTTTCTTGTCGCGTGTTTTAGTCGCATAAAGTAGAATACTTGCGACTAGAACCG
GAGACATTACGCCATGAACAAGAGCGCCGCCGCTGGCCTGCTGGGCTATGCCCGCGTCAGCACCGACGAC
CAGGACTTGACCAACCAACGGGCCGAACTGCACGCGGCCGGCTGCACCAAGCTGTTTTCCGAGAAGATCA
CCGGCACCAGGCGCGACCGCCCGGAGCTGGCCAGGATGCTTGACCACCTACGCCCTGGCGACGTTGTGAC
AGTGACCAGGCTAGACCGCCTGGCCCGCAGCACCCGCGACCTACTGGACATTGCCGAGCGCATCCAGGAG
GCCGGCGCGGGCCTGCGTAGCCTGGCAGAGCCGTGGGCCGACACCACCACGCCGGCCGGCCGCATGGTGT
TGACCGTGTTCGCCGGCATTGCCGAGTTCGAGCGTTCCCTAATCATCGACCGCACCCGGAGCGGGCGCGA
GGCCGCCAAGGCCCGAGGCGTGAAGTTTGGCCCCCGCCCTACCCTCACCCCGGCACAGATCGCGCACGCC
CGCGAGCTGATCGACCAGGAAGGCCGCACCGTGAAAGAGGCGGCTGCACTGCTTGGCGTGCATCGCTCGA
CCCTGTACCGCGCACTTGAGCGCAGCGAGGAAGTGACGCCCACCGAGGCCAGGCGGCGCGGTGCCTTCCG
TGAGGACGCATTGACCGAGGCCGACGCCCTGGCGGCCGCCGAGAATGAACGCCAAGAGGAACAAGCATGA
AACCGCACCAGGACGGCCAGGACGAACCGTTTTTCATTACCGAAGAGATCGAGGCGGAGATGATCGCGGC
CGGGTACGTGTTCGAGCCTCCCGCGCACGTCTCAACCGTGCGGCTGCATGAAATCCTGGCCGGTTTGTCT
GATGCCAAGCTGGCGGCCTGGCCGGCCAGCTTGGCCGCTGAAGAAACCGAGCGCCGCCGTCTAAAAAGGT
GATGTGTATTTGAGTAAAACAGCTTGCGTCATGCGGTCGCTGCGTATATGATGCGATGAGTAAATAAACA
AATACGCAAGGGGAACGCATGAAGGTTATCGCTGTACTTAACCAGAAAGGCGGGTCAGGCAAGACGACCA
TCGCAACCCATCTAGCCCGCGCCCTGCAACTCGCCGGGGCCGATGTTCTGTTAGTCGATTCCGATCCCCA
GGGCAGTGCCCGCGATTGGGCGGCCGTGCGGGAAGATCAACCGCTAACCGTTGTCGGCATCGACCGCCCG
ACGATTGACCGCGACGTGAAGGCCATCGGCCGGCGCGACTTCGTAGTGATCGACGGAGCGCCCCAGGCGG
CGGACTTGGCTGTGTCCGCGATCAAGGCAGCCGACTTCGTGCTGATTCCGGTGCAGCCAAGCCCTTACGA
CATATGGGCCACCGCCGACCTGGTGGAGCTGGTTAAGCAGCGCATTGAGGTCACGGATGGAAGGCTACAA
GCGGCCTTTGTCGTGTCGCGGGCGATCAAAGGCACGCGCATCGGCGGTGAGGTTGCCGAGGCGCTGGCCG
GGTACGAGCTGCCCATTCTTGAGTCCCGTATCACGCAGCGCGTGAGCTACCCAGGCACTGCCGCCGCCGG
CACAACCGTTCTTGAATCAGAACCCGAGGGCGACGCTGCCCGCGAGGTCCAGGCGCTGGCCGCTGAAATT
AAATCAAAACTCATTTGAGTTAATGAGGTAAAGAGAAAATGAGCAAAAGCACAAACACGCTAAGTGCCGG
CCGTCCGAGCGCACGCAGCAGCAAGGCTGCAACGTTGGCCAGCCTGGCAGACACGCCAGCCATGAAGCGG
GTCAACTTTCAGTTGCCGGCGGAGGATCACACCAAGCTGAAGATGTACGCGGTACGCCAAGGCAAGACCA
TTACCGAGCTGCTATCTGAATACATCGCGCAGCTACCAGAGTAAATGAGCAAATGAATAAATGAGTAGAT
GAATTTTAGCGGCTAAAGGAGGCGGCATGGAAAATCAAGAACAACCAGGCACCGACGCCGTGGAATGCCC
CATGTGTGGAGGAACGGGCGGTTGGCCAGGCGTAAGCGGCTGGGTTGTCTGCCGGCCCTGCAATGGCACT
GGAACCCCCAAGCCCGAGGAATCGGCGTGAGCGGTCGCAAACCATCCGGCCCGGTACAAATCGGCGCGGC
GCTGGGTGATGACCTGGTGGAGAAGTTGAAGGCCGCGCAGGCCGCCCAGCGGCAACGCATCGAGGCAGAA
GCACGCCCCGGTGAATCGTGGCAAGCGGCCGCTGATCGAATCCGCAAAGAATCCCGGCAACCGCCGGCAG
CCGGTGCGCCGTCGATTAGGAAGCCGCCCAAGGGCGACGAGCAACCAGATTTTTTCGTTCCGATGCTCTA
TGACGTGGGCACCCGCGATAGTCGCAGCATCATGGACGTGGCCGTTTTCCGTCTGTCGAAGCGTGACCGA
CGAGCTGGCGAGGTGATCCGCTACGAGCTTCCAGACGGGCACGTAGAGGTTTCCGCAGGGCCGGCCGGCA
TGGCCAGTGTGTGGGATTACGACCTGGTACTGATGGCGGTTTCCCATCTAACCGAATCCATGAACCGATA
CCGGGAAGGGAAGGGAGACAAGCCCGGCCGCGTGTTCCGTCCACACGTTGCGGACGTACTCAAGTTCTGC
CGGCGAGCCGATGGCGGAAAGCAGAAAGACGACCTGGTAGAAACCTGCATTCGGTTAAACACCACGCACG
TTGCCATGCAGCGTACGAAGAAGGCCAAGAACGGCCGCCTGGTGACGGTATCCGAGGGTGAAGCCTTGAT
TAGCCGCTACAAGATCGTAAAGAGCGAAACCGGGCGGCCGGAGTACATCGAGATCGAGCTAGCTGATTGG
ATGTACCGCGAGATCACAGAAGGCAAGAACCCGGACGTGCTGACGGTTCACCCCGATTACTTTTTGATCG
ATCCCGGCATCGGCCGTTTTCTCTACCGCCTGGCACGCCGCGCCGCAGGCAAGGCAGAAGCCAGATGGTT
GTTCAAGACGATCTACGAACGCAGTGGCAGCGCCGGAGAGTTCAAGAAGTTCTGTTTCACCGTGCGCAAG
CTGATCGGGTCAAATGACCTGCCGGAGTACGATTTGAAGGAGGAGGCGGGGCAGGCTGGCCCGATCCTAG
TCATGCGCTACCGCAACCTGATCGAGGGCGAAGCATCCGCCGGTTCCTAATGTACGGAGCAGATGCTAGG
GCAAATTGCCCTAGCAGGGGAAAAAGGTCGAAAAGGTCTCTTTCCTGTGGATAGCACGTACATTGGGAAC
CCAAAGCCGTACATTGGGAACCGGAACCCGTACATTGGGAACCCAAAGCCGTACATTGGGAACCGGTCAC
ACATGTAAGTGACTGATATAAAAGAGAAAAAAGGCGATTTTTCCGCCTAAAACTCTTTAAAACTTATTAA
AACTCTTAAAACCCGCCTGGCCTGTGCATAACTGTCTGGCCAGCGCACAGCCGAAGAGCTGCAAAAAGCG
CCTACCCTTCGGTCGCTGCGCTCCCTACGCCCCGCCGCTTCGCGTCGGCCTATCGCGGCCGCTGGCCGCT
CAAAAATGGCTGGCCTACGGCCAGGCAATCTACCAGGGCGCGGACAAGCCGCGCCGTCGCCACTCGACCG
CCGGCGCCCACATCAAGGCACCCTGCCTCGCGCGTTTCGGTGATGACGGTGAAAACCTCTGACACATGCA
GCTCCCGGAGACGGTCACAGCTTGTCTGTAAGCGGATGCCGGGAGCAGACAAGCCCGTCAGGGCGCGTCA
GCGGGTGTTGGCGGGTGTCGGGGCGCAGCCATGACCCAGTCACGTAGCGATAGCGGAGTGTATACTGGCT
TAACTATGCGGCATCAGAGCAGATTGTACTGAGAGTGCACCATATGCGGTGTGAAATACCGCACAGATGC
GTAAGGAGAAAATACCGCATCAGGCGCTCTTCCGCTTCCTCGCTCACTGACTCGCTGCGCTCGGTCGTTC
GGCTGCGGCGAGCGGTATCAGCTCACTCAAAGGCGGTAATACGGTTATCCACAGAATCAGGGGATAACGC
AGGAAAGAACATGTGAGCAAAAGGCCAGCAAAAGGCCAGGAACCGTAAAAAGGCCGCGTTGCTGGCGTTT
TTCCATAGGCTCCGCCCCCCTGACGAGCATCACAAAAATCGACGCTCAAGTCAGAGGTGGCGAAACCCGA
CAGGACTATAAAGATACCAGGCGTTTCCCCCTGGAAGCTCCCTCGTGCGCTCTCCTGTTCCGACCCTGCC
GCTTACCGGATACCTGTCCGCCTTTCTCCCTTCGGGAAGCGTGGCGCTTTCTCATAGCTCACGCTGTAGG
TATCTCAGTTCGGTGTAGGTCGTTCGCTCCAAGCTGGGCTGTGTGCACGAACCCCCCGTTCAGCCCGACC
GCTGCGCCTTATCCGGTAACTATCGTCTTGAGTCCAACCCGGTAAGACACGACTTATCGCCACTGGCAGC
AGCCACTGGTAACAGGATTAGCAGAGCGAGGTATGTAGGCGGTGCTACAGAGTTCTTGAAGTGGTGGCCT
AACTACGGCTACACTAGAAGGACAGTATTTGGTATCTGCGCTCTGCTGAAGCCAGTTACCTTCGGAAAAA
GAGTTGGTAGCTCTTGATCCGGCAAACAAACCACCGCTGGTAGCGGTGGTTTTTTTGTTTGCAAGCAGCA
GATTACGCGCAGAAAAAAAGGATCTCAAGAAGATCCTTTGATCTTTTCTACGGGGTCTGACGCTCAGTGG
AACGAAAACTCACGTTAAGGGATTTTGGTCATGCATGATATATCTCCCAATTTGTGTAGGGCTTATTATG
CACGCTTAAAAATAATAAAAGCAGACTTGACCTGATAGTTTGGCTGTGAGCAATTATGTGCTTAGTGCAT
CTAACGCTTGAGTTAAGCCGCGCCGCGAAGCGGCGTCGGCTTGAACGAATTTCTAGCTAGACATTATTTG
CCGACTACCTTGGTGATCTCGCCTTTCACGTAGTGGACAAATTCTTCCAACTGATCTGCGCGCGAGGCCA
AGCGATCTTCTTCTTGTCCAAGATAAGCCTGTCTAGCTTCAAGTATGACGGGCTGATACTGGGCCGGCAG
GCGCTCCATTGCCCAGTCGGCAGCGACATCCTTCGGCGCGATTTTGCCGGTTACTGCGCTGTACCAAATG
CGGGACAACGTAAGCACTACATTTCGCTCATCGCCAGCCCAGTCGGGCGGCGAGTTCCATAGCGTTAAGG
TTTCATTTAGCGCCTCAAATAGATCCTGTTCAGGAACCGGATCAAAGAGTTCCTCCGCCGCTGGACCTAC
CAAGGCAACGCTATGTTCTCTTGCTTTTGTCAGCAAGATAGCCAGATCAATGTCGATCGTGGCTGGCTCG
AAGATACCTGCAAGAATGTCATTGCGCTGCCATTCTCCAAATTGCAGTTCGCGCTTAGCTGGATAACGCC
ACGGAATGATGTCGTCGTGCACAACAATGGTGACTTCTACAGCGCGGAGAATCTCGCTCTCT
Features (pLannotate 1.2.2; 21 found; start..end, strand, type, name):
    240..296     -  CDS            GmR (fragment): gentamycin acetyltransferase; aacC1; confers resistance to gentamycin
    472..495     -  promoter       Pc promoter (fragment): intI1 (promoter lies within the coding sequence); class 1 integron promoter
    754..778     +  misc_feature   LB T-DNA repeat: left border repeat from nopaline C58 T-DNA
    847..879     +  misc_feature   MCS (fragment): pUC18/19 multiple cloning site
    880..898     +  promoter       T7 promoter: promoter for bacteriophage T7 RNA polymerase
    899..923     +  protein_bind   lac operator: The lac repressor binds to the lac operator to inhibit transcription in E. coli. This inhibition can be relieved by adding lactose or isopropyl-β-D-thiogalactopyranoside (IPTG). lac repressor encoded by lacI
    967..1035    +  CDS            DsbA (fragment): bacterial periplasmic oxidoreductase; dsbA
   1501..1559    +  CDS            3xFLAG (fragment): three tandem FLAG® epitope tags, followed by an enterokinase cleavage site
   1660..1775    +  ncRNA          5S rRNA: Accession: RF00001 - 5S ribosomal RNA
   1779..1865    +  terminator     rrnB T1 terminator: Escherichia coli rrnB; transcription terminator T1 from the E. coli rrnB gene
   1957..1984    +  terminator     rrnB T2 terminator: transcription terminator T2 from the E. coli rrnB gene
   2029..2078    +  CDS            SET1 (fragment): solubility-enhancement tag derived from T7 phage gene 10B
   2086..2133    +  terminator     T7 terminator: transcription terminator for bacteriophage T7 RNA polymerase
   2418..2819    +  CDS            Y4CG_SINFN (fragment): Protein inferred from homology: Swiss-Prot protein existence level 3. From Sinorhizobium fredii (strain NBRC 101917 / NGR234).
   3379..4008    +  CDS            pVS1 StaA: stability protein from the Pseudomonas plasmid pVS1 (Heeb et al., 2000)
   4437..5510    +  CDS            pVS1 RepA: replication protein from the Pseudomonas plasmid pVS1 (Heeb et al., 2000)
   5576..5770    +  rep_origin     pVS1 oriV: origin of replication for the Pseudomonas plasmid pVS1 (Heeb et al., 2000)
   5973..6012    +  CDS            rop (fragment): Rop protein, which maintains plasmids at low copy number; rop
   6114..6254    +  misc_feature   bom: basis of mobility region from pBR322
   6440..7028    -  rep_origin     ori: high-copy-number ColE1/pMB1/pBR322/pUC origin of replication
   7274..229     -  CDS            SmR (fragment) (across the origin): aminoglycoside adenylyltransferase (Murphy, 1985); aadA; confers resistance to spectinomycin and streptomycin
