[The description below was written by a language model from this plasmid's Addgene catalogue record and pLannotate feature annotations shown in this document.]
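Description:
pJLG029 is a broad-host-range bacterial expression plasmid built on the pRA301 backbone and designed for high-yield protein production in diverse Gram-negative bacteria. It carries two replication systems: a high-copy ColE1/pMB1-type origin for propagation in E. coli, and the pVS1 replicon from a Pseudomonas plasmid (oriV, RepA and the StaA stability protein) that supports maintenance in other hosts such as Agrobacterium. A pBR322 bom site is annotated, which would allow conjugal mobilisation when transfer functions are supplied in trans. Selection is by spectinomycin through the aadA aminoglycoside adenylyltransferase gene. The short gentamicin-resistance, integron Pc promoter, rop and T-DNA left border annotations appear to be remnants of the backbone's ancestry rather than functional modules.

The payload is pruR from Agrobacterium tumefaciens, which encodes a periplasmic protein, fused at its C terminus to a 3xFLAG epitope for detection and affinity purification. It was inserted by Gibson assembly into a vector fragment amplified from an earlier pRA301 T7 expression derivative. Transcription is driven by a T7 promoter followed immediately by a lac operator, so expression needs T7 RNA polymerase and can be repressed by LacI where that repressor is present. The rrnB T1 and T2 terminators and a T7 terminator lie downstream. A short DsbA-like match near the start of the coding region is a fragment hit only, and the record does not say what it represents.

Because the plasmid has no polymerase gene, it is meant to be paired with the companion plasmids pJLG038 or pJLG039, which supply an inducible T7 polymerase. The depositor notes that pruR can be swapped for another gene of interest, so the plasmid also serves as a template for overexpressing proteins in a native host. The sequenced record is slightly shorter than the catalogued total size.
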