Addgene plasmid #192980: pJLG029
Purpose: BHR plasmid (pRA301) expressing pruR-3XFLAG from T7 promoter for high yield protein purification
Depositing lab: Clay Fuqua. Depositing organization: Indiana University, Bloomington. Publication: An Inducible T7 Polymerase System for High-Level Protein Expression in Diverse Gram-Negative Bacteria. Greenwich JL, Alakavuklar MA, Fuqua C. Microbiol Resour Announc. 2023 Feb 16;12(2):e0111922. doi: 10.1128/mra.01119-22. Epub 2023 Jan 16. PubMed 36645284.
Backbone
  Vector backbone: pRA301
  Backbone size w/o insert (bp): 6761
  Total vector size (bp): 7840
  Modifications to backbone: Bases 1410 to 905 amplified from pMAT36 (pRA301::PT7-mirA-3XFLAG) a pRA301 derivative
  Vector type: Bacterial Expression
Growth in bacteria
  Bacterial resistance: Spectinomycin, 50 μg/mL
  Growth temperature: 37°C
  Growth strain: DH5alpha
  Copy number: High Copy
Gene/Insert
  Gene/Insert name: pruR-3xFLAG
  Species: A. tumefaciens
  Insert size (bp): 606
  GenBank ID: NC_003062.2
  Promoter: T7
  Tag / fusion protein: 3XFLAG (C terminal on insert)
  Cloning method: Gibson Cloning
  Sequencing primers: 5′ TAATACGACTCACTATAGGG; 3′ GCTAGTTATTGCTCAGCGG
Terms and licenses: Academic/Nonprofit Terms; Industry Terms: Not Available to Industry
Depositor comments: PruR is a periplasmic protein from Agrobacterium tumefaciens and can be used in conjunction with pJLG038 or pJLG039, which carry an inducible T7 polymerase. It can be replaced with a gene of interest for high yield protein expression from a native host.
How to cite: pJLG029 was a gift from Clay Fuqua (Addgene plasmid # 192980 ; http://n2t.net/addgene:192980 ; RRID:Addgene_192980)
